>Addgene plasmid #192296 | pEN_TT 3xFLAG-DYNLL2 | addgene full sequence | sequence record 375636 | Addgene NGS Result
CTGACGGATGGCCTTTTTGCGTTTCTACAAACTCTTCCTGTTAGTTAGTTACTTAAGCTCGGGCCCCAAA
TAATGATTTTATTTTGACTGATAGTGACCTGTTCGTTGCAACAAATTGATAAGCAATGCTTTTTTATAAT
GCCAACTTTGTACAAAAAAGCAGGCTTTAAAGGAACCAATTCAGTCGACTGGATCCCGAGTTTACTCCCT
ATCAGTGATAGAGAACGTATGTCGAGTTTACTCCCTATCAGTGATAGAGAACGATGTCGAGTTTACTCCC
TATCAGTGATAGAGAACGTATGTCGAGTTTACTCCCTATCAGTGATAGAGAACGTATGTCGAGTTTACTC
CCTATCAGTGATAGAGAACGTATGTCGAGTTTATCCCTATCAGTGATAGAGAACGTATGTCGAGTTTACT
CCCTATCAGTGATAGAGAACGTATGTCGAGGTAGGCGTGTACGGTGGGAGGCCTATATAAGCAGAGCTCG
TTTAGTGAACCGTCAGATCGCCACTAGTATGGACTACAAAGACCATGACGGTGATTATAAAGATCATGAC
ATCGATTACAAGGATGACGATGACAAGATGTCTGACCGGAAGGCAGTGATCAAGAACGCAGACATGTCTG
AGGACATGCAACAGGATGCCGTTGACTGCGCCACGCAGGCCATGGAGAAGTACAATATAGAGAAGGACAT
TGCTGCCTATATCAAGAAGGAATTTGACAAGAAATATAACCCTACCTGGCATTGTATCGTGGGCCGAAAT
TTTGGCAGCTACGTCACACACGAGACAAAGCACTTCATCTATTTTTACTTGGGTCAAGTTGCAATCCTCC
TCTTCAAGTCAGGCTAGCAATTGGAAGACTAATGCGTTTTCGAGATATCTAGACCCAGCTTTCTTGTACA
AAGTTGGCATTATAAGAAAGCATTGCTTATCAATTTGTTGCAACGAACAGGTCACTATCAGTCAAAATAA
AATCATTATTTGCCATCCAGCTGCAGCTCTGGCCCGTGTCTCAAAATCTCTGATGTTACATTGCACAAGA
TAAAAATATATCATCATGAACAATAAAACTGTCTGCTTACATAAACAGTAATACAAGGGGTGTTATGAGC
CATATTCAACGGGAAACGTCGAGGCCGCGATTAAATTCCAACATGGATGCTGATTTATATGGGTATAAAT
GGGCTCGCGATAATGTCGGGCAATCAGGTGCGACAATCTATCGCTTGTATGGGAAGCCCGATGCGCCAGA
GTTGTTTCTGAAACATGGCAAAGGTAGCGTTGCCAATGATGTTACAGATGAGATGGTCAGACTAAACTGG
CTGACGGAATTTATGCCTCTTCCGACCATCAAGCATTTTATCCGTACTCCTGATGATGCATGGTTACTCA
CCACTGCGATCCCCGGAAAAACAGCATTCCAGGTATTAGAAGAATATCCTGATTCAGGTGAAAATATTGT
TGATGCGCTGGCAGTGTCCCTGCGCCGGTTGCATTCGATTCCTGTTTGTAATTGTCCTTTTAACAGCGAT
CGCGTATTTCGTCTCGCTCAGGCGCAATCACGAATGAATAACGGTTTGGTTGATGCGAGTGATTTTGATG
ACGAGCGTAATGGCTGGCCTGTTGAACAAGTCTGGAAAGAAATGCATAAACTTTTGCCATTCTCACCGGA
TTCAGTCGTCACTCATGGTGATTTCTCACTTGATAACCTTATTTTTGACGAGGGGAAATTAGGCCGGGAA
GCCGATCTCGGCTTGAACGAATTGTTAGGTGGCGGTACTTGGGTCGATATCAAAGTGCATCACTTCTTCC
CGTATGCCCAACTTTGTATAGAGAGCCACTGCGGGATCGTCACCGTAATCTGCTTGCACGTAGATCACAT
AAGCACCAAGCGCGTTGGCCTCATGCTTGAGGAGATTGATGAGCGCGGTGGCAATGCCCTGCCTCCGGTG
CTCGCCGGAGACTGCGAGATCATAGATATAGATCTCACTACGCGGCTGCTCAAACTTGGGCAGAACGTAA
GCCGCGAGAGCGCCAACAACCGCTTCTTGGTCGAAGGCAGCAAGCGCGATGAATGTCTTACTACGGAGCA
AGTTCCCGAGGTAATCGGAGTCCGGCTGATGTTGGGAGTAGGTGGCTACGTCTCCGAACTCACGACCGAA
AAGATCAAGAGCAGCCCGCATGGATTTGACTTGGTCAGGGCCGAGCCTACATGTGCGAATGATGCCCATA
CTTGAGCCACCTAACTTTGTTTTAGGGCGACTGCCCTGCTGCGTAACATCGTTGCTGCTGCGTAACATCG
TTGCTGCTCCATAACATCAAACATCGACCCACGGCGTAACGCGCTTGCTGCTTGGATGCCCGAGGCATAG
ACTGTACAAAAAAACAGTCATAACAAGCCATGAAAACCGCCACTGCGCCGTTACCACCGCTGCGTTCGGT
CAAGGTTCTGGACCAGTTGCGTGAGCGCATACGCTACTTGCATTACAGTTTACGAACCGAACAGGCTTAT
GTCAACTGGGTTCGTGCCTTCATCCGTTTCCACGGTGTGCGTCACCCGGCAACCTTGGGCAGCAGCGAAG
TCGAGGCATTTCTGTCCTGGCTGGCGAACGAGCGCAAGGTTTCGGTCTCCACGCATCGTCAGGCATTGGC
GGCCTTGCTGTTCTTCTACGGCAAGGTGCTGTGCACGGATCTGCCCTGGCTTCAGGAGATCGGAAGACCT
CGGCCGTCGCGGCGCTTGCCGGTGGTGCTGACCCCGGATGAAGTGGTTCGCATCCTCGGTTTTCTGGAAG
GCGAGCATCGTTTGTTCGCCCAGGACTCTAGCTATAGTTCTAGTGGTTGGCTACTAATAGGTTGTATTGA
TGTTGGACGAGTCGGAATCGCAGACCGATACCAGGATCTTGCCATCCTATGGAACTGCCTCGGTGAGTTT
TCTCCTTCATTACAGAAACGGCTTTTTCAAAAATATGGTATTGATAATCCTGATATGAATAAATTGCAGT
TTCATTTGATGCTCGATGAGTTTTTCTAATCAGAATTGGTTAATTGGTTGTAACACTGGCAGAGCATTAC
GCTGACTTGACGGGACGGCGCAAGCTCATGACCAAAATCCCTTAACGTGAGTTTTCGTTCCACTGAGCGT
CAGACCCCGTAGAAAAGATCAAAGGATCTTCTTGAGATCCTTTTTTTCTGCGCGTAATCTGCTGCTTGCA
AACAAAAAAACCACCGCTACCAGCGGTGGTTTGTTTGCCGGATCAAGAGCTACCAACTCTTTTTCCGAAG
GTAACTGGCTTCAGCAGAGCGCAGATACCAAATACTGTTCTTCTAGTGTAGCCGTAGTTAGGCCACCACT
TCAAGAACTCTGTAGCACCGCCTACATACCTCGCTCTGCTAATCCTGTTACCAGTGGCTGCTGCCAGTGG
CGATAAGTCGTGTCTTACCGGGTTGGACTCAAGACGATAGTTACCGGATAAGGCGCAGCGGTCGGGCTGA
ACGGGGGGTTCGTGCACACAGCCCAGCTTGGAGCGAACGACCTACACCGAACTGAGATACCTACAGCGTG
AGCTATGAGAAAGCGCCACGCTTCCCGAAGGGAGAAAGGCGGACAGGTATCCGGTAAGCGGCAGGGTCGG
AACAGGAGAGCGCACGAGGGAGCTTCCAGGGGGAAACGCCTGGTATCTTTATAGTCCTGTCGGGTTTCGC
CACCTCTGACTTGAGCGTCGATTTTTGTGATGCTCGTCAGGGGGGCGGAGCCTATGGAAAAACGCCAGCA
ACGCGGCCTTTTTACGGTTCCTGGCCTTTTGCTGGCCTTTTGCTCACATGTTCTTTCCTGCGTTATCCCC
TGATTCTGTGGATAACCGTATTACCGCTAGCATGGATCTCGGGGACGTCTAACTACTAAGCGAGAGTAGG
GAACTGCCAGGCATCAAATAAAACGAAAGGCTCAGTCGGAAGACTGGGCCTTTCGTTTTATCTGTTGTTT
GTCGGTGAACGCTCTCCTGAGTAGGACAAATCCGCCGGGAGCGGATTTGAACGTTGTGAAGCAACGGCCC
GGAGGGTGGCGGGCAGGACGCCCGCCATAAACTGCCAGGCATCAAACTAAGCAGAAGGCCATC
Features (pLannotate 1.2.2; 13 found; start..end, strand, type, name):
     67..166     +  protein_bind   attL1: mutant version of attL; recombination site for the Gateway® LR reaction LR Clonase™
    198..512     +  promoter       tight TRE promoter: Tet-responsive promoter PTight, consisting of seven tet operator sequences followed by the minimal CMV promoter
    522..587     +  CDS            3xFLAG: three tandem FLAG® epitope tags, followed by an enterokinase cleavage site
    588..854     +  CDS            DYNLL2: DYL2_HUMAN - Also known as DLC2. Experimental evidence at protein level: Swiss-Prot protein existence level 1. Acts as one of several non-catalytic accessory components of the cytoplasmic dynein 1 complex that are thought to be involved in linking dynein to cargos and to adapter proteins that regulate dynein function. Cytoplasmic dynein 1 acts as a motor for the intracellular retrograde motility of vesicles and organelles along microtubules. May play a role in changing or maintaining the spatial distribution of cytoskeletal structures (By similarity). From Homo sapiens (Human).
    893..992     -  protein_bind   attL2: mutant version of attL; recombination site for the Gateway® LR reaction LR Clonase™
   1115..1741    +  CDS            KanR (fragment): aminoglycoside phosphotransferase; aph(3')-Ia; confers resistance to kanamycin in bacteria or G418 (Geneticin®) in eukaryotes
   1775..2308    -  CDS            GmR: gentamycin acetyltransferase; aacC1; confers resistance to gentamycin
   2497..2525    -  promoter       Pc promoter: intI1 (promoter lies within the coding sequence); class 1 integron promoter
   2503..2850    -  CDS            YPR2_ECOLX (fragment): Protein predicted: Swiss-Prot protein existence level 4. From Escherichia coli.
   2855..3039    +  CDS            KanR (fragment): aminoglycoside phosphotransferase; aph(3')-Ia; confers resistance to kanamycin in bacteria or G418 (Geneticin®) in eukaryotes
   3182..3770    +  rep_origin     ori: high-copy-number ColE1/pMB1/pBR322/pUC origin of replication
   3938..3981    -  terminator     rrnB T1 terminator: Escherichia coli rrnB; transcription terminator T1 from the E. coli rrnB gene
   4113..17      +  terminator     rrnB T2 terminator (across the origin): transcription terminator T2 from the E. coli rrnB gene
