[The description below was written by a language model from this plasmid's Addgene catalogue record and pLannotate feature annotations shown in this document.]
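Description:
pEN_TT 3xFLAG-DYNLL2 is a small (about 4.1 kb) Gateway entry vector built on the pEN_TTmiRC2 backbone, designed to move a tetracycline-inducible, epitope-tagged human DYNLL2 expression cassette into a destination vector. It is propagated in E. coli as a high-copy plasmid through a ColE1/pUC-type origin and is selected with gentamicin, conferred by the aacC1 gentamicin acetyltransferase gene driven by a class 1 integron Pc promoter. The feature table also shows two kanamycin-resistance fragments on either side of the gentamicin cassette, consistent with the marker having been inserted into and disrupting an earlier KanR gene, so kanamycin is not the recorded selection. rrnB T1 and T2 terminators lie upstream of the Gateway region, where they insulate it from read-through transcription from the backbone.

The payload sits between attL1 and attL2, the sites recombined by LR Clonase with attR sites in a destination vector. Within this interval, a tight TRE promoter (seven tet operators fused to a minimal CMV promoter) drives an open reading frame consisting of an N-terminal 3xFLAG tag followed directly by the DYNLL2 coding sequence, which was cloned between SpeI and MfeI sites. DYNLL2 encodes a dynein light chain, a non-catalytic accessory component of the cytoplasmic dynein 1 motor complex thought to link dynein to cargos and adaptor proteins. Because the promoter travels with the insert, the LR reaction transfers the whole inducible unit. No polyadenylation signal or Tet transactivator is annotated in this plasmid, so these must presumably be supplied by the destination vector or host cell. The stated purpose is inducible expression of 3xFLAG-DYNLL2, with the tag allowing detection or immunoprecipitation.
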