Addgene plasmid #192296: pEN_TT 3xFLAG-DYNLL2
Purpose: Gateway entry vector for an inducible 3xFLAG-DYNLL2
Depositing lab: Kevin Janes. Depositing organization: University of Virginia. Publication: Nucleocytoplasmic transport of active HER2 causes fractional escape from the DCIS-like state. Wang L, Paudel BB, McKnight RA, Janes KA. Nat Commun. 2023 Apr 13;14(1):2110. doi: 10.1038/s41467-023-37914-x. PubMed 37055441.
Backbone
  Vector backbone: pEN_TTmiRC2
  Backbone manufacturer: Addgene #25752
  Vector type: Gateway entry vector
Growth in bacteria
  Bacterial resistance: Gentamicin, 10 μg/mL
  Growth temperature: 37°C
  Growth strain: DH5alpha
  Copy number: High Copy
Gene/Insert
  Gene/Insert name: DYNLL2 (alt names: DNCL1B; Dlc2)
  Species: H. sapiens (human)
  Entrez Gene: DYNLL2 (a.k.a. DNCL1B, Dlc2, RSPH22)
  Tag / fusion protein: 3xFLAG (N terminal on insert)
  Cloning method: Restriction Enzyme; 5′ cloning site SpeI (not destroyed); 3′ cloning site MfeI (not destroyed)
Terms and licenses: Academic/Nonprofit Terms; Industry Terms: Not Available to Industry
How to cite: pEN_TT 3xFLAG-DYNLL2 was a gift from Kevin Janes (Addgene plasmid # 192296 ; http://n2t.net/addgene:192296 ; RRID:Addgene_192296)
